Addgene plasmid #79250: pAc5.1B-EGFP-DmNot3
Purpose: Expresses EGFP-tagged DmNot3 in S2 cells
Depositing lab: Elisa Izaurralde. Depositing organization: Max Planck Institute for Developmental Biology. Publication: HPat provides a link between deadenylation and decapping in metazoa. Haas G, Braun JE, Igreja C, Tritschler F, Nishihara T, Izaurralde E. J Cell Biol. 2010 Apr 19. 189(2):289-302. 10.1083/jcb.200910141 PubMed 20404111.
Backbone
  Vector backbone: pAc5.1B-EGFP
  Backbone manufacturer: Invitrogen
  Backbone size w/o insert (bp): 6065
  Total vector size (bp): 6089
  Modifications to backbone: N-terminal EGFP-tag
  Vector type: Schneider 2 cell Expression
Growth in bacteria
  Bacterial resistance: Ampicillin, 100 μg/mL
  Growth temperature: 37°C
  Growth strain: DH5alpha
  Copy number: Low Copy
Gene/Insert
  Gene/Insert name: DmNot3 (alt name: CG8426)
  Species: D. melanogaster (fly)
  Insert size (bp): 2535
  GenBank ID: NM_136332
  Entrez Gene: Not3 (a.k.a. Dmel_CG8426, CG8426, CNOT3, Dmel\CG8426, NOT3, NOT3.5, NOT3/5, l(2)NC136, not3, not3/5)
  Promoter: Ac5 promoter
  Tag / fusion protein: EGFP (N terminal on backbone)
  Cloning method: Restriction Enzyme; 5′ cloning site HindIII (not destroyed); 3′ cloning site NotI (not destroyed)
  Sequencing primers: 5′ EGFP-forw; 3′ Bgh rev primer
Terms and licenses: Academic/Nonprofit Terms; Industry Terms: Not Available to Industry
How to cite: pAc5.1B-EGFP-DmNot3 was a gift from Elisa Izaurralde (Addgene plasmid # 79250 ; http://n2t.net/addgene:79250 ; RRID:Addgene_79250)
