[The description below was written by a language model from this plasmid's Addgene catalogue record and pLannotate feature annotations shown in this document.]
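Description:
pAc5.1B-EGFP-DmNot3 is a plasmid for expressing a fluorescently tagged Drosophila protein in Schneider 2 (S2) insect cells. It is built on pAc5.1B-EGFP, a derivative of the commercial pAc5.1 vector modified to supply an N-terminal EGFP tag. In bacteria it is maintained through a ColE1/pUC-type origin and selected with ampicillin via the β-lactamase gene and its own promoter. The catalogue lists it as low copy even though the annotated origin is of the type usually described as high copy. Short annotated fragments of a tetracycline resistance gene and of SV40 large T antigen appear to be non-functional backbone remnants. No marker for selection in insect cells is annotated.

The payload is the D. melanogaster Not3 coding sequence (CG8426, about 2.5 kb), cloned between HindIII and NotI sites directly downstream of EGFP. The Drosophila actin 5C (Ac5) promoter, a strong constitutive promoter in fly cells, drives an EGFP-Not3 fusion transcript that ends at an SV40 polyadenylation signal. The insert itself is not labelled in the feature table but fits the unannotated stretch between EGFP and a downstream V5 epitope tag from the backbone. The record does not say whether V5 is read in frame with the fusion or lies behind a stop codon. The catalogue's total size of roughly 6.1 kb is inconsistent with the 8.6 kb deposited sequence, which matches backbone plus insert.

Not3 is a subunit of the CCR4-NOT deadenylase complex, and the associated study concerns the link between deadenylation and decapping in mRNA decay. The construct suits localisation imaging or GFP-based pulldown of Not3 in transfected S2 cells.
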