Features (pLannotate 1.2.2; 9 found; start..end, strand, type, name):
     56..2568    +  promoter       Ac5 promoter: Drosophila melanogaster actin 5C promoter
   2588..3304    +  CDS            EGFP: EGFP is a basic (constitutively fluorescent) green fluorescent protein published in 1996, derived from Aequorea victoria. It is reported to be a rapidly-maturing weak dimer with moderate acid sensitivity.
   5885..5926    +  CDS            V5 tag: epitope tag from simian virus 5
   6026..6160    -  polyA_signal   SV40 poly(A) signal: SV40 polyadenylation signal
   6183..6267    -  CDS            large T antigen (fragment): large T antigen from SV40 (simian virus 40)
   6268..6738    +  CDS            TcR (fragment): tetracycline efflux protein; tet; confers resistance to tetracycline
   6782..7370    -  rep_origin     ori: high-copy-number ColE1/pMB1/pBR322/pUC origin of replication
   7541..8401    -  CDS            AmpR: β-lactamase; bla; confers resistance to ampicillin, carbenicillin, and related antibiotics
   8402..8506    -  promoter       AmpR promoter: bla
>Addgene plasmid #79250 | pAc5.1B-EGFP-DmNot3 | depositor full sequence | sequence record 148399 | pAc5.1B-EGFP-DmNot3 sequence 8600 bps
CTTCAAGGAATTAATTCTATATTCTAAAAACACAAATGATACTTCTAAAAAAAATCATGAATGGCATCAA
CTCTGAATCAAATCTTTGCAGATGCACCTACTTCTCATTTCCACTGTCACATCATTTTTCCAGATCTCGC
TGCCTGTTATGTGGCCCACAAACCAAGACACGTTTTATGGCCATTAAAGCTGGCTGATCGTCGCCAAACA
CCAAATACATATCAATATGTACATTCGAGAAAGAAGCGATCAAAGAAGCGTCTTCGGGCGAGTAGGAGAA
TGCGGAGGAGAAGGAGAACGAGCTGATCTAGTATCTCTCCACAATCCAATGCCAACTGACCAACTGGCCA
TATTCGGAGCAATTTGAAGCCAATTTCCATCGCCTGGCGATCGCTCCATTCTTGGCTATATGTTTTTCAC
CGTTCCCGGGGCCATTTTCAAAGACTCGTCGGTAAGATAAGATTGTGTCACTCGCTGTCTCTCTTCATTT
GTCGAAGAATGCTGAGGAATTTCGCGATGACGTCGGCGAGTATTTTGAAGAATGAGAATAATTTGTATTT
ATACGAAAATCAGTTAGTGGAATTTTCTACAAAAACATGTTATCTATAGATAATTTTGTTGCAAAATATG
TTGACTATGACAAAGATTGTATGTATATACCTTTAATGTATTCTCATTTTCTTATGTATTTATAATGGCA
ATGATGATACTGATGATATTTTAAGATGATGCCAGACCACAGGCTGATTTCTGCGTCTTTTGCCGAACGC
AGTGCATGTGCGGTTGTTGTTTTTTGGAATAGTTTCAATTTTCGGACTGTCCGCTTTGATTTCAGTTTCT
TGGCTTATTCAAAAAGCAAAGTAAAGCCAAAAAAGCGAGATGGCAATACCAAATGCGGCAAAACGGTAGT
GGAAGGAAAGGGGTGCGGGGCAGCGGAAGGAAGGGTGGGGCGGGGCGTGGCGGGGTCTGTGGCTGGGCGC
GACGTCACCGACGTTGGAGCCACTCCTTTGACCATGTGTGCGTGTGTGTATTATTCGTGTCTCGCCACTC
GCCGGTTGTTTTTTTCTTTTTATCTCGCTCTCTCTAGCGCCATCTCGTACGCATGCTCAACGCACCGCAT
GTTGCCGTGTCCTTTATGCGTCATTTTGGCTCGAAATAGGCAATTATTTAAACAAAGATTAGTCAACGAA
AACGCTAAAATAAATAAGTCTACAATATGGTTACTTATTGCCATGTGTGTGCAGCCAACGATAGCAACAA
AAGCAACAACACAGTGGCTTTCCCTCTTTCACTTTTTGTTTGCAAGCGCGTGCGAGCAAGACGGCACGAC
CGGCAAACGCAATTACGCTGACAAAGAGCAGACGAAGTTTTGGCCGAAAAACATCAAGGCGCCTGATACG
AATGCATTTGCAATAACAATTGCGATATTTAATATTGTTTATGAAGCTGTTTGACTTCAAAACACACAAA
AAAAAAAATAAAACAAATTATTTGAAAGAGAATTAGGAATCGGACAGCTTATCGTTACGGGCTAACAGCA
CACCGAGACGAAATAGCTTACCTGACGTCACAGCCTCTGGAAGAACTGCCGCCAAGCAGAGAGAGAGAGA
AAAAGAGGGAGAGCAGCTTAGACCGCATGTGCTTGTGTGTGAGGCGTCTCTCTCTTCGTCTCCTGTTTGC
GCAAACGCATAGACTGCACTGAGAAAATCGATTACCTATTTTTTATGAATGAATATTTGCACTATTACTA
TTCAAAACTATTAAGATAGCAATCACATTCAATAGCCAAATACTATACCACCTGAGCGATGCAACGAAAT
GATCAATTTGAGCAAAAATGCTGCATATTTAGGACGGCATCATTATAGAAATGCTTCTTGCTGTGTACTT
TTCTCTCGTCTGGCAGCTGTTTCGCCGTTATTGTTAAAACCGGCTTAAGTTAGGTGTGTTTTCTACGACT
AGTGATGCCCCTACTAGAAGATGTGTGTTGCACAAATGTCCCTGAATAACCAATTTGAAGTGCAGATAGC
AGTAAACGTAAGCTAATATGAATATTATTTAACTGTAATGTTTTAATATCGCTGGACATTACTAATAAAC
CCACTATAAACACATGTACATATGTATGTTTTGGCATACAATGAGTAGTTGGGGAAAAAATGTGTAAAAG
CACCGTGACCATCACAGCATAAAGATAACCAGCTGAAGTATCGAATATGAGTAACCCCCAAATTGAATCA
CATGCCGCAACTGATAGGACCCATGGAAGTACACTCTTCATGGCGATATACAAGACACACACAAGCACGA
ACACCCAGTTGCGGAGGAAATTCTCCGTAAATGAAAACCCAATCGGCGAACAATTCATACCCATATATGG
TAAAAGTTTTGAACGCGACTTGAGAGCGGAGAGCATTGCGGCTGATAAGGTTTTAGCGCTAAGCGGGCTT
TATAAAACGGGCTGCGGGACCAGTTTTCATATCACTACCGTTTGAGTTCTTGTGCTGTGTGGATACTCCT
CCCGACACAAAGCCGCTCCATCAGCCAGCAGTCGTCTAATCCAGAGACCCCGGATCGGGGTACCAACATG
GTGAGCAAGGGCGAGGAGCTGTTCACCGGGGTGGTGCCCATCCTGGTCGAGCTGGACGGCGACGTAAACG
GCCACAAGTTCAGCGTGTCCGGCGAGGGCGAGGGCGATGCCACCTACGGCAAGCTGACCCTGAAGTTCAT
CTGCACCACCGGCAAGCTGCCCGTGCCCTGGCCCACCCTCGTGACCACCCTGACCTACGGCGTGCAGTGC
TTCAGCCGCTACCCCGACCACATGAAGCAGCACGACTTCTTCAAGTCCGCCATGCCCGAAGGCTACGTCC
AGGAGCGCACCATCTTCTTCAAGGACGACGGCAACTACAAGACCCGCGCCGAGGTGAAGTTCGAGGGCGA
CACCCTGGTGAACCGCATCGAGCTGAAGGGCATCGACTTCAAGGAGGACGGCAACATCCTGGGGCACAAG
CTGGAGTACAACTACAACAGCCACAACGTCTATATCATGGCCGACAAGCAGAAGAACGGCATCAAGGTGA
ACTTCAAGATCCGCCACAACATCGAGGACGGCAGCGTGCAGCTCGCCGACCACTACCAGCAGAACACCCC
CATCGGCGACGGCCCCGTGCTGCTGCCCGACAACCACTACCTGAGCACCCAGTCCGCCCTGAGCAAAGAC
CCCAACGAGAAGCGCGATCACATGGTCCTGCTGGAGTTCGTGACCGCCGCCGGGATCACTCTCGGCATGG
ACGAGCTGTACAAGCCAAGCTTGATGGCTGCGACGAGAAAATTGCAAGGCGAAATTGATCGATGTTTAAA
AAAGGTAGCAGAGGGCGTTGAAACGTTTGAGGATATTTGGAAAAAAGTACACAATGCGACAAACACCAAT
CAGAAGCAAAAACATCTGCAGGAGAAGTATGAGGCAGACCTCAAAAAGGAAATCAAGGAATTGCAACGAC
TTCGCGACCAAATTAAATCATGGATTGCATCAGCTGAAATTAAGGATAAGAGCTCCCTTCTTGAGAATCG
ACGTCTCATTGAAACACAAATGGAACGCTTTAAGGTGGTTGAGCGCGAGACGAAAACAAAAGCCTACTCC
AAGGAAGGCTTGGGGGCTGCACAAAAGATGGATCCTGCCCAGCGTATTAAAGACGACGCACGCAATTGGT
TAACCAGCTCAATAAGTTCCCTTCAAATACAAATTGACCAGTATGAGAGCGAGATCGAATCGTTGTTGGC
AGGTAAAAAGAAACGTTTAGATCGAGACAAGCAGGAGCGAATGGATGACCTACGAGGAAAGTTGGACCGC
CATAAGTTTCACATAACAAAGCTGGAAACTCTGCTTAGGCTGCTTGACAATGACGGCGTCGAAGCAGAGC
AGGTAAACAAGATCAAAGACGATGTCGAATACTACATTGATTCATCGCAAGAGCCAGACTTTGAGGAAAA
TGAGTTCATATACGATGATATAATTGGTCTTGATGAAGTGGAGCTAAGTGGCACGGCTACCACGGACAGC
AACAACAGCAACGAGACAAGCGGTTCTCCAAGCAGTGTCACATCCGGAGGCAGTCCATCACAGTCCCCTG
TCACGGTTCAACAAATTTTAAACACTTCGTCGCAGGGGGCAGCTAGTAGTGGTAGCAGCGCAGCTAGCGC
AGCACTGTTTCAGCAGCAGCTGACAGCGGCACAATCGAATGGCAACAATGTGGGCTACGCGAGCGACACA
AGTGCAGCTTCTTCGTCTGCTACAACATCTACAGATCCTGCAGGCGGCACAGTTGCTGTAAATTGTGTTG
GAGGGCTAGCCGATAAACGCAACAAGAGCAGCGAAAGCAATGCCCTAAAATTGAAACCACAACCTCATCA
ACTTATAAAACCTACCCCTGTACGAGCCACGGCCAAGCTGCCTCTGAGCAGTGATACCCAAGTCAATAAG
ATTGTCAGTTCAACTCCCAGCAAAAATCAGCAACAGCTGCCTACAGCAGCTTCAATCGTTGCAACCTCCG
CTATGCAATCGCAAAGCAGTATCGGAAGTTGCAGCTCCACTGGAGGAACGGGAGCATCTCAATCAGCTTC
TAGTGGTAACAATCCTGGTAACAATCCTGCGGTTCAGCCAAATGCTCCAACGCCTGGTCAAAGCGGCATT
GCCGCTGCAGCAGCTTCGACTAATGTTGTTTCGGCGACGATTGTGAGCAGCGCCAATGTTCAAGGCCAAT
CTGTGATCCAACCAACACCAACAATTGCATTTGCTGCAGTAGCAAAACACAATACATCACTCCTGGAAAA
TGGTCCTGTTTTGCAACAGCAACTAGCAGTAACTCCTACTGTGGCAGCTATCGTAGGAGCTGGAACGCAG
GCGCAGCAAAAACATGTGCCACCATTATCCAATCTTCAAACAAATTCCCCTCACATACAAAATGGTCTTC
CTGTCTCGGACAGTACTAATGACAACAGCTGCAATGTCGTCGATACGATTTCTCTAAAAACAATGGCACA
GGATGCTATTAATCGATCTGCGATCGATCCTAATTCACTGAATCAGCAGCAAACAAGCAGCATCGATCTG
AGACAGCCGCAGTCGCAGAAATCACTTCTCCAACATTTCAACTCTGAAACCAACACGAATCAACAGCAAT
TGACATCGCAGCAGCAGCAACAGCTTCAGAATAACTCCCTTGCTGCGACCACAGGTTCTAACAACGGAAC
TTCAACTGGTAGTGGTCTCATGAATGTAGCAAACGCTACTGGTCAGCCTATCAGCGGCAATGCCAAAACG
CATGCGTGCCAACCCCAACAGATGGCCACGACGGAAGCGCACATTCCCACACTGCTTGGTGTGACACCAC
TTGGGCCAACACCACTTCAAAAGGAGCACCAAATGCAGTTCCAAATGATGGAAGCTGCCTACTATCACCT
GCCACAGCCTATGGACACGGAAAAGCTACAAACGTACTTTCATCGCGCACCAGTGCTCACGCCATCGCAC
TATCCCCAGGCACAGATGCCAATATATGATACAGTTGAGTTTTATCAACGACTCTCAACGGAGACCCTTT
TTTTTGTGTTCTACTATATGGAGGGCTCCAAGGCCCAGTATCTAGCGGCCAAGGCCTTAAAAAAGCAGAG
CTGGCGTTTCCACACAAAGTATATGATGTGGTTTCAAAGGCACGAGGAGCCGAAGATTATCAACGATGAT
TACGAACAGGGTACGTACATCTATTTTGATTATGAAAAGTGGAGTCAGCGAAAGAAGGAGGGATTCACCT
TTGAATACAAGTACTTAGAGGACAAGGAGCTGAATTGAGGCGGCCGCTCGAGTCTAGAGGGCCCGCGGTT
CGAAGGTAAGCCTATCCCTAACCCTCTCCTCGGTCTCGATTCTACGCGTACCGGTCATCATCACCATCAC
CATTGAGTTTAAACCCGCTGATCAGCCTCGACTGTGCCTTCTAAGGCCTGAGCTCGCTGATCAGCCTCGA
TCGAGGATCCAGACATGATAAGATACATTGATGAGTTTGGACAAACCACAACTAGAATGCAGTGAAAAAA
ATGCTTTATTTGTGAAATTTGTGATGCTATTGCTTTATTTGTAACCATTATAAGCTGCAATAAACAAGTT
AACAACAACAATTGCATTCATTTTATGTTTCAGGTTCAGGGGGAGGTGTGGGAGGTTTTTTAAAGCAAGT
AAAACCTCTACAAATGTGGTATGGCTGATTATGATCAGTCGACCGATGCCCTTGAGAGCCTTCAACCCAG
TCAGCTCCTTCCGGTGGGCGCGGGGCATGACTATCGTCGCCGCACTTATGACTGTCTTCTTTATCATGCA
ACTCGTAGGACAGGTGCCGGCAGCGCTCTGGGTCATTTTCGGCGAGGACCGCTTTCGCTGGAGCGCGACG
ATGATCGGCCTGTCGCTTGCGGTATTCGGAATCTTGCACGCCCTCGCTCAAGCCTTCGTCACTGGTCCCG
CCACCAAACGTTTCGGCGAGAAGCAGGCCATTATCGCCGGCATGGCGGCCGACGCGCTGGGCTACGTCTT
GCTGGCGTTCGCGACGCGAGGCTGGATGGCCTTCCCCATTATGATTCTTCTCGCTTCCGGCGGCATCGGG
ATGCCCGCGTTGCAGGCCATGCTGTCCAGGCAGGTAGATGACGACCATCAGGGACAGCTTCAAGGATCGC
TCGCGGCTCTTACCAGCCAGCAAAAGGCCAGGAACCGTAAAAAGGCCGCGTTGCTGGCGTTTTTCCATAG
GCTCCGCCCCCCTGACGAGCATCACAAAAATCGACGCTCAAGTCAGAGGTGGCGAAACCCGACAGGACTA
TAAAGATACCAGGCGTTTCCCCCTGGAAGCTCCCTCGTGCGCTCTCCTGTTCCGACCCTGCCGCTTACCG
GATACCTGTCCGCCTTTCTCCCTTCGGGAAGCGTGGCGCTTTCTCAATGCTCACGCTGTAGGTATCTCAG
TTCGGTGTAGGTCGTTCGCTCCAAGCTGGGCTGTGTGCACGAACCCCCCGTTCAGCCCGACCGCTGCGCC
TTATCCGGTAACTATCGTCTTGAGTCCAACCCGGTAAGACACGACTTATCGCCACTGGCAGCAGCCACTG
GTAACAGGATTAGCAGAGCGAGGTATGTAGGCGGTGCTACAGAGTTCTTGAAGTGGTGGCCTAACTACGG
CTACACTAGAAGGACAGTATTTGGTATCTGCGCTCTGCTGAAGCCAGTTACCTTCGGAAAAAGAGTTGGT
AGCTCTTGATCCGGCAAACAAACCACCGCTGGTAGCGGTGGTTTTTTTGTTTGCAAGCAGCAGATTACGC
GCAGAAAAAAAGGATCTCAAGAAGATCCTTTGATCTTTTCTACGGGGTCTGACGCTCAGTGGAACGAAAA
CTCACGTTAAGGGATTTTGGTCATGAGATTATCAAAAAGGATCTTCACCTAGATCCTTTTAAATTAAAAA
TGAAGTTTTAAATCAATCTAAAGTATATATGAGTAAACTTGGTCTGACAGTTACCAATGCTTAATCAGTG
AGGCACCTATCTCAGCGATCTGTCTATTTCGTTCATCCATAGTTGCCTGACTCCCCGTCGTGTAGATAAC
TACGATACGGGAGGGCTTACCATCTGGCCCCAGTGCTGCAATGATACCGCGAGACCCACGCTCACCGGCT
CCAGATTTATCAGCAATAAACCAGCCAGCCGGAAGGGCCGAGCGCAGAAGTGGTCCTGCAACTTTATCCG
CCTCCATCCAGTCTATTAATTGTTGCCGGGAAGCTAGAGTAAGTAGTTCGCCAGTTAATAGTTTGCGCAA
CGTTGTTGCCATTGCTGCAGGCATCGTGGTGTCACGCTCGTCGTTTGGTATGGCTTCATTCAGCTCCGGT
TCCCAACGATCAAGGCGAGTTACATGATCCCCCATGTTGTGCAAAAAAGCGGTTAGCTCCTTCGGTCCTC
CGATCGTTGTCAGAAGTAAGTTGGCCGCAGTGTTATCACTCATGGTTATGGCAGCACTGCATAATTCTCT
TACTGTCATGCCATCCGTAAGATGCTTTTCTGTGACTGGTGAGTACTCAACCAAGTCATTCTGAGAATAG
TGTATGCGGCGACCGAGTTGCTCTTGCCCGGCGTCAACACGGGATAATACCGCGCCACATAGCAGAACTT
TAAAAGTGCTCATCATTGGAAAACGTTCTTCGGGGCGAAAACTCTCAAGGATCTTACCGCTGTTGAGATC
CAGTTCGATGTAACCCACTCGTGCACCCAACTGATCTTCAGCATCTTTTACTTTCACCAGCGTTTCTGGG
TGAGCAAAAACAGGAAGGCAAAATGCCGCAAAAAAGGGAATAAGGGCGACACGGAAATGTTGAATACTCA
TACTCTTCCTTTTTCAATATTATTGAAGCATTTATCAGGGTTATTGTCTCATGAGCGGATACATATTTGA
ATGTATTTAGAAAAATAAACAAATAGGGGTTCCGCGCACATTTCCCCGAAAAGTGCCACCTGACGTCTAA
GAAACCATTATTATCATGACATTAACCTATAAAAATAGGCGTATCACGAGGCCCTTTCGT
