>Addgene plasmid #79250 | pAc5.1B-EGFP-DmNot3 | addgene partial sequence | sequence record 153063 | EGFP-C 5'-CATGGTCCTGCTGGAGTTCGTG-3'
GGCATGGACGAGCTGTACAAGCCAAGCTTGATGGCTGCGACGAGAAAATTGCAAGGCGAAATTGATCGAT
GTTTAAAAAAGGTAGCAGAGGGCGTTGAAACGTTTGAGGATATTTGGAAAAAAGTACACAATGCGACAAA
CACCAATCAGAAGCAAAAACATCTGCAGGAGAAGTATGAGGCAGACCTCAAAAAGGAAATCAAGGAATTG
CAACGACTTCGCGACCAAATTAAATCATGGATTGCATCAGCTGAAATTAAGGATAAGAGCTCCCTTCTTG
AGAATCGACGTCTCATTGAAACACAAATGGAACGCTTTAAGGTGGTTGAGCGCGAGACGAAAACAAAAGC
CTACTCCAAGGAAGGCTTGGGGGCTGCACAAAAGATGGATCCTGCCCAGCGTATTAAAGACGACGCACGC
AATTGGTTAACCAGCTCAATAAGTTCCCTTCAAATACAAATTGACCAGTATGAGAGCGAGATCGAATCGT
TGTTGGCAGGTAAAAAGAAACGTTTAGATCGAGACAAGCAGGAGCGAATGGATGACCTACGAGGAAAGTT
GGACCGCCATAAGTTTCACATAACAAAGCTGGAAACTCTGCTTAGGCTGCTTGACAATGACGGCGTCGAA
GCAGAGCAGGTAAACAAGATCAAAGACGATGTCGAATACTACATTGATTCATCGCAAGAGCCAGACTTTG
AGGAAAATGAGTTCATATACGATGATATAATTGGTCTTGATGAAGTGGAGCTAAGTGGCACGGCTACCAC
GGACAGCAACAACAGCAACGAGACAAGCGGTTCTCCAAGCAGTGTCACATCCGGAGGCAGTCCATCACAG
TCCCCTGTCACGGTTCAACAAATTTTAAACACTTCGTCGCAGGGGGCAGCTAGTAGTGGTAGCAGCGCAG
CTAGCGCAGCACTGTTTCAGCAGCAGCTGACAGCGGCACAATCGAATGGCAACAATGTGGGCTACGCGAG
CGACACAAGTGCAGCTTCTTCGTCTGCTACAACATCTACAGATCCTGCAGGCG
