>Addgene plasmid #79250 | pAc5.1B-EGFP-DmNot3 | addgene partial sequence | sequence record 153064 | EBV-rev 5'-GTGGTTTGTCCAAACTCATC-3'
GGATCCTCGATCGAGGCTGATCAGCGAGCTCAGGCCTTAGAAGGCACAGTCGAGGCTGATCAGCGGGTTT
AAACTCAATGGTGATGGTGATGATGACCGGTACGCGTAGAATCGAGACCGAGGAGAGGGTTAGGGATAGG
CTTACCTTCGAACCGCGGGCCCTCTAGACTCGAGCGGCCGCCTCAATTCAGCTCCTTGTCCTCTAAGTAC
TTGTATTCAAAGGTGAATCCCTCCTTCTTTCGCTGACTCCACTTTTCATAATCAAAATAGATGTACGTAC
CCTGTTCGTAATCATCGTTGATAATCTTCGGCTCCTCGTGCCTTTGAAACCACATCATATACTTTGTGTG
GAAACGCCAGCTCTGCTTTTTTAAGGCCTTGGCCGCTAGATACTGGGCCTTGGAGCCCTCCATATAGTAG
AACACAAAAAAAAGGGTCTCCGTTGAGAGTCGTTGATAAAACTCAACTGTATCATATATTGGCATCTGTG
CCTGGGGATAGTGCGATGGCGTGAGCACTGGTGCGCGATGAAAGTACGTTTGTAGCTTTTCCGTGTCCAT
AGGCTGTGGCAGGTGATAGTAGGCAGCTTCCATCATTTGGAACTGCATTTGGTGCTCCTTTTGAAGTGGT
GTTGGCCCAAGTGGTGTCACACCAAGCAGTGTGGGAATGTGCGCTTCCGTCGTGGCCATCTGTTGGGGTT
GGCACGCATGCGTTTTGGCATTGCCGCTGATAGGCTGACCAGTAGCGTTTGCTACATTCATGAGACCACT
ACCAGTTGAAGTTCCGTTGTTAGAACCTGTGGTCGCAGCAAGGGAGTTATTCTGAAGCTGTTGCTGCTGC
TGCGATGTCAATTGCTGTTGATTCGTGTTGGTTTCAGAGTTGAAATGTTGGAGAAGTGATTTCTGCGACT
GCGGCTGTCTCAGATCGATGCTGCTTGTTTGCTGCTGATTCAGTGAATTAGGATCGATCGCAGATCGA
